Addgene plasmid #26555: pT/HB
Depositing lab: Perry Hackett. Depositing organization: University of Minnesota.
Backbone
  Vector backbone: pBluescript
  Backbone manufacturer: Stratagene
  Backbone size w/o insert (bp): 2914
  Vector type: Bacterial Expression
Growth in bacteria
  Bacterial resistance: Ampicillin, 100 μg/mL
  Growth temperature: 37°C
  Growth strain: DH5alpha
  Copy number: High Copy
Gene/Insert
  Gene/Insert name: pT/HB
  Insert size (bp): 3537
  Cloning method: Restriction Enzyme; 5′ cloning site HindIII (not destroyed); 3′ cloning site BglII (not destroyed)
  Sequencing primers: 5′ T7; 3′ T3
Terms and licenses: Academic/Nonprofit Terms; Industry Terms: Not Available to Industry
Depositor comments: There are three mismatches between Addgene and author sequence but they are in vector backbone.
How to cite: pT/HB was a gift from Perry Hackett (Addgene plasmid # 26555 ; http://n2t.net/addgene:26555 ; RRID:Addgene_26555)
