[The description below was written by a language model from this plasmid's Addgene catalogue record.]
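Description:
pT/HB is a high-copy bacterial plasmid built on the Stratagene pBluescript backbone and catalogued as a bacterial expression vector. It is propagated in E. coli under ampicillin selection. As a pBluescript derivative it would be expected to carry the usual features of that phagemid family: a pUC-type origin responsible for the high copy number, the beta-lactamase gene, an f1 origin, and T7 and T3 promoter/primer sites flanking the cloning region. The last point fits the record, which lists T7 and T3 as the 5′ and 3′ sequencing primers. No feature table accompanies the entry, so none of these elements can be confirmed or positioned from the information given.

The payload is poorly defined in the record. The insert is named only "pT/HB", repeating the plasmid name, and no gene, species, promoter, tag or reporter is stated. The insert size is listed as about 3.5 kb against a backbone of about 2.9 kb, and a figure larger than the backbone may reflect the size of the whole plasmid rather than the cloned fragment alone, although the record does not settle this. HindIII and BglII are recorded as the 5′ and 3′ cloning sites, and both remain intact. This suggests that the "HB" in the name refers to these two sites and that they are available for inserting or exchanging sequences, though this is an inference rather than a stated fact. The depositor notes three mismatches between the repository's sequence and the author's sequence, all of them in the vector backbone rather than the insert. The intended application is not described, and distribution is limited to academic and nonprofit users.
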