>Addgene plasmid #26555 | pT/HB | depositor partial sequence | sequence record 12574 | Author sequence
TG
[124 nt withheld, positions 3-126]
C
[91 nt withheld, positions 128-218]
A
[49 nt withheld, positions 220-268]
CCTTTGACGTTGGAGTCCACGTTCTTT
[37 nt withheld, positions 296-332]
ACCCTATCTCGGTCTATTCTTTTGATTTATAAGGGATTTTGCCGATTTCGGCCTATTGGTTAAAAAATGA
GCTGATTTAACAAAAATTTAACGCGAATTTTAACAAAATATTAACGCTTACAATTTCCATTCGCCATTCA
GGCTGCGCAACTGTTGGGAAGGGCGATCGGTGCGGGCCTCTTCGCTATTACGCCAGCTGGCGAAAGGGGG
ATGTGCTGCAAGGCGATTAAGTTGGGTAACGCCAGGGTTTTCCCAGTCACGACGTTGTAAAACGACGGCC
AGTGAATTGTAATACGACTCACTATAGGGCGAATTGGAGCTCGGTACCCTACAGTTGAAGTCGGAAGTTT
ACATACACTTAAGTTGGAGTCATTAAAACTCGTTTTTCAACTACACCACAAATTTCTTGTTAACAAACAA
TAGTTTTGGCAAGTCAGTTAGGACATCTACTTTGTGCATGACACAAGTCATTTTTCCAACAATTGTTTAC
AGACAGATTATTTCACTTATAATTCACTGTATCACAATTCCAGTGGGTCAGAAGTTTACATACACTAAGT
TGACTGTGCCTTTAAACAGCTTGGAAAATTCCAGAAAATGATGTCATGGCTTTAGAAGCTTGATATCGAA
TTCACTAGTGCGGCCGCTCTAGATCTAGCTTGTGGAAGGCTACTCGAAATGTTTGACCCAAGTTAAACAA
TTTAAAGGCAATGCTACCAAATACTAATTGAGTGTATGTTAACTTCTGACCCACTGGGAATGTGATGAAA
GAAATAAAAGCTGAAATGAATCATTCTCTCTACTATTATTCTGATATTTCACATTCTTAAAATAAAGTGG
TGATCCTAACTGACCTTAAGACAGGGAATCTTTACTCGGATTAAATGTCAGGAATTGTGAAAAAGTGAGT
TTAAATGTATTTGGCTAAGGTGTATGTAAACTTCCGACTTCAACTGTAGGGGATCCTCTAGCTAGAGTCG
ACCTCGAGGGGGGGCCCGGTACCCAGCTTTTGTTCCCTTTAGTGAGGGTTAATTTCGAGCTTGGCGTAAT
CATGGTCATAGCTGTTTCCTGTGTGAAATTGTTATCCGCTCACAATTCCACACAACATACGAGCCGGAAG
CATAAAGTGTAAAGCCTGGGGTGCCTAATGAGTGAGCTAACTCACATTAATTGCGTTGCGCTCACTGCCC
GCTTTCCAGTCGGGAAACCTGTCGTGCCAGCTGCATTAATGAATCGGCCAACGCGCGGGGAGAGGCGGTT
TGCGTATTGGGCGCTCTTCCGCTTCCTCGCTCACTGACTCGCTGCGCTCGGTCGTTCGGCTGCGGCGAGC
GGTATCAGCTCACTCAAAGGCGGTAATACGGTTATCCACAGAATCAGGGGATAACGCAGGAAAGAACATG
TGAGCAAAAGGCCAGCAAAAGGCCAGGAACCGTAAAAAGGCCGCGTTGCTGGCGTTTTTCCATAGGCTCC
GCCCCCCTGACGAGCATCACAAAAATCGACGCTCAAGTCAGAGGTGGCGAAACCCGACAGGACTATAAAG
ATACCAGGCGTTTCCCCCTGGAAGCTCCCTCGTGCGCTCTCCTGTTCCGACCCTGCCGCTTACCGGATAC
CTGTCCGCCTTTCTCCCTTCGGGAAGCGTGGCGCTTTCTCATAGCTCACGCTGTAGGTATCTCAGTTCGG
TGTAGGTCGTTCGCTCCAAGCTGGGCTGTGTGCACGAACCCCCCGTTCAGCCCGACCGCTGCGCCTTATC
CGGTAACTATCGTCTTGAGTCCAACCCGGTAAGACACGACTTATCGCCACTGGCAGCAGCCACTGGTAAC
AGGATTAGCAGAGCGAGGTATGTAGGCGGTGCTACAGAGTTCTTGAAGTGGTGGCCTAACTACGGCTACA
CTAGAAGGACAGTATTTGGTATCTGCGCTCTGCTGAAGCCAGTTACCTTCGGAAAAAGAGTTGGTAGCTC
TTGATCCGGCAAACAAACCACCGCTGGTAGCGGTGGTTTTTTTGTTTGCAAGCAGCAGATTACGCGCAGA
AAAAAAGGATCTCAAGAAGATCCTTTGATCTTTTCTACGGGGTCTGACGCTCAGTGGAACGAAAACTCAC
GTTAAGGGATTTTGGTCATGAGATTATCAAAAAGGATCTTCACCTAGATCCTTTTAAATTAAAAATGAAG
TTTTAAATCAATCTAAAGTATATATGAGTAAACTTGGTCTGACAGTTACCAATGCTTAATCAGTGAGGCA
CCTATCTCAGCGATCTGTCTATTTCGTTCATCCATAGTTGCCTGACTCCCCGTCGTGTAGATAACTACGA
TACGGGAGGGCTTACCATCTGGCCCCAGTGCTGCAATGATACCGCGAGACCCACGCTCACCGGCTCCAGA
TTTATCAGCAATAAACCAGCCAGCCGGAAGGGCCGAGCGCAGAAGTGGTCCTGCAACTTTATCCGCCTCC
ATCCAGTCTATTAATTGTTGCCGGGAAGCTAGAGTAAGTAGTTCGCCAGTTAATAGTTTGCGCAACGTTG
TTGCCATTGCTACAGGCATCGTGGTGTCACGCTCGTCGTTTGGTATGGCTTCATTCAGCTCCGGTTCCCA
ACGATCAAGGCGAGTTACATGATCCCCCATGTTGTGCAAAAAAGCGGTTAGCTCCTTCGGTCCTCCGATC
GTTGTCAGAAGTAAGTTGGCCGCAGTGTTATCACTCATGGTTATGGCAGCACTGCATAATTCTCTTACTG
TCATGCCATCCGTAAGATGCTTTTCTGTGACTGGTGAGTACTCAACCAAGTCATTCTGAGAATAGTGTAT
GCGGCGACCGAGTTGCTCTTGCCCGGCGTCAATACGGGATAATACCGCGCCACATAGCAGAACTTTAAAA
GTGCTCATCATTGGAAAACGTTCTTCGGGGCGAAAACTCTCAAGGATCTTACCGCTGTTGAGATCCAGTT
CGATGTAACCCACTCGTGCACCCAACTGATCTTCAGCATCTTTTACTTTCACCAGCGTTTCTGGGTGAGC
AAAAACAGGAAGGCAAAATGCCGCAAAAAAGGGAATAAGGGCGACACGGAAATGTTGAATACTCATACTC
TTCCTTTTTCAATATTATTGAAGCATTTATCAGGGTTATTGTCTCATGAGCGGATACATATTTGAATGTA
TTTAGAAAAATAAACAAATAGGGGTTCCGCGCACATTTCCCCGAAAAGTGCCACC
