>Addgene plasmid #26555 | pT/HB | addgene partial sequence | sequence record 32748 | 26555 with T7
ACAGTTGAAGTCGGAAGTTTACATACACTTAAGTTGGAGTCATTAAAACTCGTTTTTCAACTACTCCACA
AATTTCTTGTTAACAAACAATAGTTTTGGCAAGTCAGTTAGGACATCTACTTTGTGCATGACACAAGTCA
TTTTTCCAACAATTGTTTACAGACAGATTATTTCACTTATAATTCACTGTATCACAATTCCAGTGGGTCA
GAAGTTTACATACACTAAGTTGACTGTGCCTTTAAACAGCTTGGAAAATTCCAGAAAATGATGTCATGGC
TTTAGAAGCTTGATATCGAATTCACTAGTGCGGCCGCTCTAGATCTAGCTTGTGGAAGGCTACTCGAAAT
GTTTGACCCAAGTTAAACAATTTAAAGGCAATGCTACCAAATACTAATTGAGTGTATGTTAACTTCTGAC
CCACTGGGAATGTGATGAAAGAAATAAAAGCTGAAATGAATCATTCTCTCTACTATTATTCTGATATTTC
ACATTCTTAAAATAAAGTGGTGATCCTAACTGACCTTAAGACAGGGAATCTTTACTCGGATTAAATGTCA
GGAATTGTGAAAAAGTGAGTTTAAATGTATTTGGCTAAGGTGTATGTAAACTTCCGACTTCAACTGTAGG
GGATCCTCTAGCTAGAGTCGACCTCGAGGGGGGGCCCGGTACCCAGCTTTTGTTCCCTTTAGTGAGGGTT
AATTGCGCGCTTGGCGTAATCATGGTCATAGCTGTTTCCTGTGTGAAATTGTTATCCGCTCACAATTCCA
CACAACATACGAGCCGGAAGCATAAAGTGTAAAGCCTGGGGTGCCTAATGAGTGAGCTAACTCACATTAA
TTGCGTTGCGCTCACTGCCCGCTTTCCAGTCGGGAAA
